Addgene plasmid #77814: FXN gRNA (BRDN0001145648)
Purpose: 3rd generation lentiviral gRNA plasmid targeting human FXN
Depositing lab: John Doench & David Root. Depositing organization: Broad Institute. Publication: Optimized sgRNA design to maximize activity and minimize off-target effects of CRISPR-Cas9. Doench JG, Fusi N, Sullender M, Hegde M, Vaimberg EW, Donovan KF, Smith I, Tothova Z, Wilen C, Orchard R, Virgin HW, Listgarten J, Root DE. Nat Biotechnol. 2016 Jan 18. doi: 10.1038/nbt.3437. PubMed 26780180.
Backbone
  Vector backbone: lentiGuide-Puro
  Backbone manufacturer: Zhang Lab (Addgene plasmid # 52963)
  Vector type: Mammalian Expression, Lentiviral, CRISPR
  Selectable markers: Puromycin
Growth in bacteria
  Bacterial resistance: Ampicillin, 100 μg/mL
  Growth temperature: 37°C
  Growth strain: DH5alpha
  Copy number: High Copy
Gene/Insert
  Gene/Insert name: FXN (alt names: FXN; NM_000144.4)
  gRNA/shRNA sequence: CTGGAACTTTGGGCCACCCA
  Species: H. sapiens (human)
  Entrez Gene: FXN (a.k.a. CyaY, FA, FARR, FRDA, X25)
  Promoter: hU6
  Cloning method: Unknown
  Sequencing primers: 5′ U6-F; 3′ pS2-R
Terms and licenses: Academic/Nonprofit Terms; Industry Terms: Not Available to Industry
Depositor comments: The gRNA was designed to target the following Genbank reference sequence(s): NM_000144.4,NM_001161706.1,NM_181425.2. Note that this plasmid does NOT contain Cas9. It should be used in conjunction with lentiCas9-Blast (Addgene #52962) or otherwise with cell lines already expressing Cas9. Browse the full kinome gRNA library at http://www.addgene.org/pooled-library/broadgpp-human-kinome/ or visit http://www.broadinstitute.org/rnai/public/ for detailed protocols and information.
How to cite: FXN gRNA (BRDN0001145648) was a gift from John Doench & David Root (Addgene plasmid # 77814 ; http://n2t.net/addgene:77814 ; RRID:Addgene_77814)
