[The description below was written by a language model from this plasmid's Addgene catalogue record and pLannotate feature annotations shown in this document.]
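Description:
FXN gRNA (BRDN0001145648) is a third-generation lentiviral guide RNA plasmid built on the lentiGuide-Puro backbone and designed to direct Streptococcus pyogenes Cas9 to the human FXN (frataxin) gene. In bacteria it is maintained as a high-copy plasmid through a ColE1/pUC-type origin and selected with ampicillin via β-lactamase. An f1 origin, an SV40 origin and remnants of lac and phage promoter elements from the cloning backbone are also annotated.

The lentiviral transfer cassette begins with an RSV promoter fused to a truncated HIV-1 5' LTR, which makes genomic RNA production in packaging cells Tat-independent. This is followed by the Ψ packaging signal with a gag fragment, the Rev response element for nuclear export of the unspliced genome, and a cPPT/CTS that aids nuclear import. It ends in a ΔU3 self-inactivating 3' LTR, so the integrated provirus lacks LTR promoter activity. Within this frame, a human U6 RNA polymerase III promoter drives the FXN-specific spacer joined to the SpCas9 gRNA scaffold. A separate EF-1α core promoter with its intron A expresses puromycin N-acetyltransferase for selection of transduced mammalian cells, and a WPRE downstream enhances transcript expression.

The plasmid carries no Cas9, so it is meant to be used with a separate Cas9 lentivector or in cells that already express the nuclease, typically to knock out FXN. According to the depositor, the guide was designed against several FXN reference transcripts, and the construct is associated with a human kinome gRNA collection from a study on optimized sgRNA design. The cloning method is not recorded.
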