Features (pLannotate 1.2.2; 29 found; start..end, strand, type, name):
     14..80      +  CDS            small t antigen (fragment): SV40 (simian virus 40) small t antigen
    106..317     +  promoter       EF-1α core promoter: core promoter for human elongation factor EF-1α
    318..1256    +  intron         EF-1α intron A: intron upstream of the start codon of human EF-1α
   1278..1877    +  CDS            PuroR (fragment): puromycin N-acetyltransferase; pac from Streptomyces; confers resistance to puromycin
   1893..2481    +  misc_feature   WPRE: woodchuck hepatitis virus posttranscriptional regulatory element
   2532..2551    +  misc_feature   cPPT/CTS (fragment): central polypurine tract and central termination sequence of HIV-1
   2553..2786    +  LTR            3' LTR (ΔU3): self-inactivating 3' long terminal repeat (LTR) from HIV-1
   2864..2985    +  polyA_signal   SV40 poly(A) signal: SV40 polyadenylation signal
   3025..3160    +  rep_origin     SV40 ori: SV40 origin of replication
   3181..3199    -  promoter       T7 promoter: promoter for bacteriophage T7 RNA polymerase
   3207..3362    +  CDS            lacZα (fragment): LacZα fragment of β-galactosidase; lacZ fragment
   3367..3795    +  rep_origin     f1 ori (sequence partly withheld): f1 bacteriophage origin of replication; arrow indicates direction of (+) strand synthesis
   3848..3952    +  promoter       AmpR promoter: bla
   3953..4813    +  CDS            AmpR: β-lactamase; bla; confers resistance to ampicillin, carbenicillin, and related antibiotics
   4984..5572    +  rep_origin     ori: high-copy-number ColE1/pMB1/pBR322/pUC origin of replication
   5755..5847    +  CDS            lacI (fragment): lac repressor; lacI; The lac repressor binds to the lac operator to inhibit transcription in E. coli. This inhibition can be relieved by adding lactose or isopropyl-β-D-thiogalactopyranoside (IPTG).
   5860..5881    +  protein_bind   CAP binding site: CAP binding activates transcription in the presence of cAMP. E. coli catabolite activator protein
   5896..5926    +  promoter       lac promoter: promoter for the E. coli lac operon
   5934..5950    +  protein_bind   lac operator: The lac repressor binds to the lac operator to inhibit transcription in E. coli. This inhibition can be relieved by adding lactose or isopropyl-β-D-thiogalactopyranoside (IPTG). lac repressor encoded by lacI
   5995..6013    +  promoter       T3 promoter: promoter for bacteriophage T3 RNA polymerase
   6041..6267    +  promoter       RSV promoter: Rous sarcoma virus enhancer/promoter
   6268..6448    +  LTR            5' LTR (truncated): truncated 5' long terminal repeat (LTR) from HIV-1
   6495..6620    +  misc_feature   HIV-1 Ψ: packaging signal of human immunodeficiency virus type 1
   6604..6967    +  CDS            HIV-1 gag (fragment): gag protein from human immunodeficiency virus 1; gag
   7113..7346    +  misc_feature   RRE: The Rev response element (RRE) of HIV-1 allows for Rev-dependent mRNA export from the nucleus to the cytoplasm.
   7723..7749    +  CDS            Rev (fragment): human immunodeficiency virus 1 (HIV-1) Rev protein; rev; enhances nuclear export of unspliced and incompletely spliced viral mRNAs
   7753..7993    +  promoter       U6 promoter: RNA polymerase III promoter for human U6 snRNA
   8023..8098    +  misc_RNA       gRNA scaffold: guide RNA scaffold for the Streptococcus pyogenes CRISPR/Cas9 system
   8154..8271    +  misc_feature   cPPT/CTS: central polypurine tract and central termination sequence of HIV-1
>Addgene plasmid #77814 | FXN gRNA (BRDN0001145648) | addgene full sequence | sequence record 188462 | Addgene Assembled Sequence
CCCGGGTGCAAAGATGGATAAAGTTTTAAACAGAGAGGAATCTTTGCAGCTAATGGACCTTCTAGGTCTT
GAAAGGAGTGGGAATTGGCTCCGGTGCCCGTCAGTGGGCAGAGCGCACATCGCCCACAGTCCCCGAGAAG
TTGGGGGGAGGGGTCGGCAATTGATCCGGTGCCTAGAGAAGGTGGCGCGGGGTAAACTGGGAAAGTGATG
TCGTGTACTGGCTCCGCCTTTTTCCCGAGGGTGGGGGAGAACCGTATATAAGTGCAGTAGTCGCCGTGAA
CGTTCTTTTTCGCAACGGGTTTGCCGCCAGAACACAGGTAAGTGCCGTGTGTGGTTCCCGCGGGCCTGGC
CTCTTTACGGGTTATGGCCCTTGCGTGCCTTGAATTACTTCCACCTGGCTGCAGTACGTGATTCTTGATC
CCGAGCTTCGGGTTGGAAGTGGGTGGGAGAGTTCGAGGCCTTGCGCTTAAGGAGCCCCTTCGCCTCGTGC
TTGAGTTGAGGCCTGGCCTGGGCGCTGGGGCCGCCGCGTGCGAATCTGGTGGCACCTTCGCGCCTGTCTC
GCTGCTTTCGATAAGTCTCTAGCCATTTAAAATTTTTGATGACCTGCTGCGACGCTTTTTTTCTGGCAAG
ATAGTCTTGTAAATGCGGGCCAAGATCTGCACACTGGTATTTCGGTTTTTGGGGCCGCGGGCGGCGACGG
GGCCCGTGCGTCCCAGCGCACATGTTCGGCGAGGCGGGGCCTGCGAGCGCGGCCACCGAGAATCGGACGG
GGGTAGTCTCAAGCTGGCCGGCCTGCTCTGGTGCCTGGCCTCGCGCCGCCGTGTATCGCCCCGCCCTGGG
CGGCAAGGCTGGCCCGGTCGGCACCAGTTGCGTGAGCGGAAAGATGGCCGCTTCCCGGCCCTGCTGCAGG
GAGCTCAAAATGGAGGACGCGGCGCTCGGGAGAGCGGGCGGGTGAGTCACCCACACAAAGGAAAAGGGCC
TTTCCGTCCTCAGCCGTCGCTTCATGTGACTCCACGGAGTACCGGGCGCCGTCCAGGCACCTCGATTAGT
TCTCGAGCTTTTGGAGTACGTCGTCTTTAGGTTGGGGGGAGGGGTTTTATGCGATGGAGTTTCCCCACAC
TGAGTGGGTGGAGACTGAAGTTAGGCCAGCTTGGCACTTGATGTAATTCTCCTTGGAATTTGCCCTTTTT
GAGTTTGGATCTTGGTTCATTCTCAAGCCTCAGACAGTGGTTCAAAGTTTTTTTCTTCCATTTCAGGTGT
CGTGACGTACGGCCACCATGACCGAGTACAAGCCCACGGTGCGCCTCGCCACCCGCGACGACGTCCCCAG
GGCCGTACGCACCCTCGCCGCCGCGTTCGCCGACTACCCCGCCACGCGCCACACCGTCGATCCGGACCGC
CACATCGAGCGGGTCACCGAGCTGCAAGAACTCTTCCTCACGCGCGTCGGGCTCGACATCGGCAAGGTGT
GGGTCGCGGACGACGGCGCCGCCGTGGCGGTCTGGACCACGCCGGAGAGCGTCGAAGCGGGGGCGGTGTT
CGCCGAGATCGGCCCGCGCATGGCCGAGTTGAGCGGTTCCCGGCTGGCCGCGCAGCAACAGATGGAAGGC
CTCCTGGCGCCGCACCGGCCCAAGGAGCCCGCGTGGTTCCTGGCCACCGTCGGAGTCTCGCCCGACCACC
AGGGCAAGGGTCTGGGCAGCGCCGTCGTGCTCCCCGGAGTGGAGGCGGCCGAGCGCGCCGGGGTGCCCGC
CTTCCTGGAGACCTCCGCGCCCCGCAACCTCCCCTTCTACGAGCGGCTCGGCTTCACCGTCACCGCCGAC
GTCGAGGTGCCCGAAGGACCGCGCACCTGGTGCATGACCCGCAAGCCCGGTGCCTGAACGCGTTAAGTCG
ACAATCAACCTCTGGATTACAAAATTTGTGAAAGATTGACTGGTATTCTTAACTATGTTGCTCCTTTTAC
GCTATGTGGATACGCTGCTTTAATGCCTTTGTATCATGCTATTGCTTCCCGTATGGCTTTCATTTTCTCC
TCCTTGTATAAATCCTGGTTGCTGTCTCTTTATGAGGAGTTGTGGCCCGTTGTCAGGCAACGTGGCGTGG
TGTGCACTGTGTTTGCTGACGCAACCCCCACTGGTTGGGGCATTGCCACCACCTGTCAGCTCCTTTCCGG
GACTTTCGCTTTCCCCCTCCCTATTGCCACGGCGGAACTCATCGCCGCCTGCCTTGCCCGCTGCTGGACA
GGGGCTCGGCTGTTGGGCACTGACAATTCCGTGGTGTTGTCGGGGAAATCATCGTCCTTTCCTTGGCTGC
TCGCCTGTGTTGCCACCTGGATTCTGCGCGGGACGTCCTTCTGCTACGTCCCTTCGGCCCTCAATCCAGC
GGACCTTCCTTCCCGCGGCCTGCTGCCGGCTCTGCGGCCTCTTCCGCGTCTTCGCCTTCGCCCTCAGACG
AGTCGGATCTCCCTTTGGGCCGCCTCCCCGCGTCGACTTTAAGACCAATGACTTACAAGGCAGCTGTAGA
TCTTAGCCACTTTTTAAAAGAAAAGGGGGGACTGGAAGGGCTAATTCACTCCCAACGAAGACAAGATCTG
CTTTTTGCTTGTACTGGGTCTCTCTGGTTAGACCAGATCTGAGCCTGGGAGCTCTCTGGCTAACTAGGGA
ACCCACTGCTTAAGCCTCAATAAAGCTTGCCTTGAGTGCTTCAAGTAGTGTGTGCCCGTCTGTTGTGTGA
CTCTGGTAACTAGAGATCCCTCAGACCCTTTTAGTCAGTGTGGAAAATCTCTAGCAGTACGTATAGTAGT
TCATGTCATCTTATTATTCAGTATTTATAACTTGCAAAGAAATGAATATCAGAGAGTGAGAGGAACTTGT
TTATTGCAGCTTATAATGGTTACAAATAAAGCAATAGCATCACAAATTTCACAAATAAAGCATTTTTTTC
ACTGCATTCTAGTTGTGGTTTGTCCAAACTCATCAATGTATCTTATCATGTCTGGCTCTAGCTATCCCGC
CCCTAACTCCGCCCATCCCGCCCCTAACTCCGCCCAGTTCCGCCCATTCTCCGCCCCATGGCTGACTAAT
TTTTTTTATTTATGCAGAGGCCGAGGCCGCCTCGGCCTCTGAGCTATTCCAGAAGTAGTGAGGAGGCTTT
TTTGGAGGCCTAGGGACGTACCCAATTCGCCCTATAGTGAGTCGTATTACGCGCGCTCACTGGCCGTCGT
TTTACAACGTCGTGACTGGGAAAACCCTGGCGTTACCCAACTTAATCGCCTTGCAGCACATCCCCCTTTC
GCCAGCTGGCGTAATAGCGAAGAGGCCCGCACCGATCGCCCTTCCCAACAGTTGCGCAGCCTGAATGGCG
AATGGG
[124 nt withheld, positions 3367-3490]
C
[91 nt withheld, positions 3492-3582]
A
[49 nt withheld, positions 3584-3632]
CCTTTGACGTTGGAGTCCACGTTCTTT
[37 nt withheld, positions 3660-3696]
ACCCTATCTCGGTCTATTCTTTTGATTTATAAGGGATTTTGCCGATTTCGGCCTATTGGTTAAAAAATGA
GCTGATTTAACAAAAATTTAACGCGAATTTTAACAAAATATTAACGCTTACAATTTAGGTGGCACTTTTC
GGGGAAATGTGCGCGGAACCCCTATTTGTTTATTTTTCTAAATACATTCAAATATGTATCCGCTCATGAG
ACAATAACCCTGATAAATGCTTCAATAATATTGAAAAAGGAAGAGTATGAGTATTCAACATTTCCGTGTC
GCCCTTATTCCCTTTTTTGCGGCATTTTGCCTTCCTGTTTTTGCTCACCCAGAAACGCTGGTGAAAGTAA
AAGATGCTGAAGATCAGTTGGGTGCACGAGTGGGTTACATCGAACTGGATCTCAACAGCGGTAAGATCCT
TGAGAGTTTTCGCCCCGAAGAACGTTTTCCAATGATGAGCACTTTTAAAGTTCTGCTATGTGGCGCGGTA
TTATCCCGTATTGACGCCGGGCAAGAGCAACTCGGTCGCCGCATACACTATTCTCAGAATGACTTGGTTG
AGTACTCACCAGTCACAGAAAAGCATCTTACGGATGGCATGACAGTAAGAGAATTATGCAGTGCTGCCAT
AACCATGAGTGATAACACTGCGGCCAACTTACTTCTGACAACGATCGGAGGACCGAAGGAGCTAACCGCT
TTTTTGCACAACATGGGGGATCATGTAACTCGCCTTGATCGTTGGGAACCGGAGCTGAATGAAGCCATAC
CAAACGACGAGCGTGACACCACGATGCCTGTAGCAATGGCAACAACGTTGCGCAAACTATTAACTGGCGA
ACTACTTACTCTAGCTTCCCGGCAACAATTAATAGACTGGATGGAGGCGGATAAAGTTGCAGGACCACTT
CTGCGCTCGGCCCTTCCGGCTGGCTGGTTTATTGCTGATAAATCTGGAGCCGGTGAGCGTGGGTCTCGCG
GTATCATTGCAGCACTGGGGCCAGATGGTAAGCCCTCCCGTATCGTAGTTATCTACACGACGGGGAGTCA
GGCAACTATGGATGAACGAAATAGACAGATCGCTGAGATAGGTGCCTCACTGATTAAGCATTGGTAACTG
TCAGACCAAGTTTACTCATATATACTTTAGATTGATTTAAAACTTCATTTTTAATTTAAAAGGATCTAGG
TGAAGATCCTTTTTGATAATCTCATGACCAAAATCCCTTAACGTGAGTTTTCGTTCCACTGAGCGTCAGA
CCCCGTAGAAAAGATCAAAGGATCTTCTTGAGATCCTTTTTTTCTGCGCGTAATCTGCTGCTTGCAAACA
AAAAAACCACCGCTACCAGCGGTGGTTTGTTTGCCGGATCAAGAGCTACCAACTCTTTTTCCGAAGGTAA
CTGGCTTCAGCAGAGCGCAGATACCAAATACTGTTCTTCTAGTGTAGCCGTAGTTAGGCCACCACTTCAA
GAACTCTGTAGCACCGCCTACATACCTCGCTCTGCTAATCCTGTTACCAGTGGCTGCTGCCAGTGGCGAT
AAGTCGTGTCTTACCGGGTTGGACTCAAGACGATAGTTACCGGATAAGGCGCAGCGGTCGGGCTGAACGG
GGGGTTCGTGCACACAGCCCAGCTTGGAGCGAACGACCTACACCGAACTGAGATACCTACAGCGTGAGCT
ATGAGAAAGCGCCACGCTTCCCGAAGGGAGAAAGGCGGACAGGTATCCGGTAAGCGGCAGGGTCGGAACA
GGAGAGCGCACGAGGGAGCTTCCAGGGGGAAACGCCTGGTATCTTTATAGTCCTGTCGGGTTTCGCCACC
TCTGACTTGAGCGTCGATTTTTGTGATGCTCGTCAGGGGGGCGGAGCCTATGGAAAAACGCCAGCAACGC
GGCCTTTTTACGGTTCCTGGCCTTTTGCTGGCCTTTTGCTCACATGTTCTTTCCTGCGTTATCCCCTGAT
TCTGTGGATAACCGTATTACCGCCTTTGAGTGAGCTGATACCGCTCGCCGCAGCCGAACGACCGAGCGCA
GCGAGTCAGTGAGCGAGGAAGCGGAAGAGCGCCCAATACGCAAACCGCCTCTCCCCGCGCGTTGGCCGAT
TCATTAATGCAGCTGGCACGACAGGTTTCCCGACTGGAAAGCGGGCAGTGAGCGCAACGCAATTAATGTG
AGTTAGCTCACTCATTAGGCACCCCAGGCTTTACACTTTATGCTTCCGGCTCGTATGTTGTGTGGAATTG
TGAGCGGATAACAATTTCACACAGGAAACAGCTATGACCATGATTACGCCAAGCGCGCAATTAACCCTCA
CTAAAGGGAACAAAAGCTGGAGCTGCAAGCTTAATGTAGTCTTATGCAATACTCTTGTAGTCTTGCAACA
TGGTAACGATGAGTTAGCAACATGCCTTACAAGGAGAGAAAAAGCACCGTGCATGCCGATTGGTGGAAGT
AAGGTGGTACGATCGTGCCTTATTAGGAAGGCAACAGACGGGTCTGACATGGATTGGACGAACCACTGAA
TTGCCGCATTGCAGAGATATTGTATTTAAGTGCCTAGCTCGATACATAAACGGGTCTCTCTGGTTAGACC
AGATCTGAGCCTGGGAGCTCTCTGGCTAACTAGGGAACCCACTGCTTAAGCCTCAATAAAGCTTGCCTTG
AGTGCTTCAAGTAGTGTGTGCCCGTCTGTTGTGTGACTCTGGTAACTAGAGATCCCTCAGACCCTTTTAG
TCAGTGTGGAAAATCTCTAGCAGTGGCGCCCGAACAGGGACTTGAAAGCGAAAGGGAAACCAGAGGAGCT
CTCTCGACGCAGGACTCGGCTTGCTGAAGCGCGCACGGCAAGAGGCGAGGGGCGGCGACTGGTGAGTACG
CCAAAAATTTTGACTAGCGGAGGCTAGAAGGAGAGAGATGGGTGCGAGAGCGTCAGTATTAAGCGGGGGA
GAATTAGATCGCGATGGGAAAAAATTCGGTTAAGGCCAGGGGGAAAGAAAAAATATAAATTAAAACATAT
AGTATGGGCAAGCAGGGAGCTAGAACGATTCGCAGTTAATCCTGGCCTGTTAGAAACATCAGAAGGCTGT
AGACAAATACTGGGACAGCTACAACCATCCCTTCAGACAGGATCAGAAGAACTTAGATCATTATATAATA
CAGTAGCAACCCTCTATTGTGTGCATCAAAGGATAGAGATAAAAGACACCAAGGAAGCTTTAGACAAGAT
AGAGGAAGAGCAAAACAAAAGTAAGACCACCGCACAGCAAGCGGCCGCTGATCTTCAGACCTGGAGGAGG
AGATATGAGGGACAATTGGAGAAGTGAATTATATAAATATAAAGTAGTAAAAATTGAACCATTAGGAGTA
GCACCCACCAAGGCAAAGAGAAGAGTGGTGCAGAGAGAAAAAAGAGCAGTGGGAATAGGAGCTTTGTTCC
TTGGGTTCTTGGGAGCAGCAGGAAGCACTATGGGCGCAGCGTCAATGACGCTGACGGTACAGGCCAGACA
ATTATTGTCTGGTATAGTGCAGCAGCAGAACAATTTGCTGAGGGCTATTGAGGCGCAACAGCATCTGTTG
CAACTCACAGTCTGGGGCATCAAGCAGCTCCAGGCAAGAATCCTGGCTGTGGAAAGATACCTAAAGGATC
AACAGCTCCTGGGGATTTGGGGTTGCTCTGGAAAACTCATTTGCACCACTGCTGTGCCTTGGAATGCTAG
TTGGAGTAATAAATCTCTGGAACAGATTTGGAATCACACGACCTGGATGGAGTGGGACAGAGAAATTAAC
AATTACACAAGCTTAATACACTCCTTAATTGAAGAATCGCAAAACCAGCAAGAAAAGAATGAACAAGAAT
TATTGGAATTAGATAAATGGGCAAGTTTGTGGAATTGGTTTAACATAACAAATTGGCTGTGGTATATAAA
ATTATTCATAATGATAGTAGGAGGCTTGGTAGGTTTAAGAATAGTTTTTGCTGTACTTTCTATAGTGAAT
AGAGTTAGGCAGGGATATTCACCATTATCGTTTCAGACCCACCTCCCAACCCCGAGGGGACCCAGAGAGG
GCCTATTTCCCATGATTCCTTCATATTTGCATATACGATACAAGGCTGTTAGAGAGATAATTAGAATTAA
TTTGACTGTAAACACAAAGATATTAGTACAAAATACGTGACGTAGAAAGTAATAATTTCTTGGGTAGTTT
GCAGTTTTAAAATTATGTTTTAAAATGGACTATCATATGCTTACCGTAACTTGAAAGTATTTCGATTTCT
TGGCTTTATATATCTTGTGGAAAGGACGAAACACCGCTGGAACTTTGGGCCACCCAGTTTTAGAGCTAGA
AATAGCAAGTTAAAATAAGGCTAGTCCGTTATCAACTTGAAAAAGTGGCACCGAGTCGGTGCTTTTTTAA
GCTTGGCGTAACTAGATCTTGAGACAAATGGCAGTATTCATCCACAATTTTAAAAGAAAAGGGGGGATTG
GGGGGTACAGTGCAGGGGAAAGAATAGTAGACATAATAGCAACAGACATACAAACTAAAGAATTACAAAA
ACAAATTACAAAAATTCAAAATTTTCGGGTTTATTACAGGGACAGCAGAGATCCACTTTGGCGCCGGCTC
GAGGGGG
