>Addgene plasmid #77814 | FXN gRNA (BRDN0001145648) | depositor partial sequence | sequence record 145274 | Target Sequence
CTGGAACTTTGGGCCACCCA
