>Addgene plasmid #77814 | FXN gRNA (BRDN0001145648) | addgene partial sequence | sequence record 188461 | hU6-F
AGAAAGTAATAATTTCTTGGGTAGTTTGCAGTTTTAAAATTATGTTTTAAAATGGACTATCATATGCTTA
CCGTAACTTGAAAGTATTTCGATTTCTTGGCTTTATATATCTTGTGGAAAGGACGAAACACCGCTGGAAC
TTTGGGCCACCCAGTTTTAGAGCTAGAAATAGCAAGTTAAAATAAGGCTAGTCCGTTATCAACTTGAAAA
AGTGGCACCGAGTCGGTGCTTTTTTAAGCTTGGCGTAACTAGATCTTGAGACAAATGGCAGTATTCATCC
ACAATTTTAAAAGAAAAGGGGGGATTGGGGGGTACAGTGCAGGGGAAAGAATAGTAGACATAATAGCAAC
AGACATACAAACTAAAGAATTACAAAAACAAATTACAAAAATTCAAAATTTTCGGGTTTATTACAGGGAC
AGCAGAGATCCACTTTGGCGCCGGCTCGAGGGGGCCCGGGTGCAAAGATGGATAAAGTTTTAAACAGAGA
GGAATCTTTGCAGCTAATGGACCTTCTAGGTCTTGAAAGGAGTGGGAATTGGCTCCGGTGCCCGTCAGTG
GGCAGAGCGC
